Addgene plasmid #228942: pMRX-IP-EGFP-PA-BAX(mito)
Purpose: Stable expression of EGFP-LOV2(N538E)-BAX-OMP25 in mammalian cells. Photoactivatable BAX localizes on the outer mitochondrial membrane and induces mitochondrial rupture upon blue light stimulation.
Depositing lab: Noboru Mizushima. Depositing organization: The University of Tokyo. Publication: Optogenetic tools for inducing organelle membrane rupture. Nagashima Y, Eguchi T, Koyama-Honda I, Mizushima N. J Biol Chem. 2025 Mar 18;301(4):108421. doi: 10.1016/j.jbc.2025.108421. PubMed 40113041.
Backbone
  Vector backbone: pMRX-IP
  Total vector size (bp): 7892
  Vector type: Mammalian Expression, Retroviral
  Selectable markers: Puromycin
Growth in bacteria
  Bacterial resistance: Ampicillin, 100 μg/mL
  Growth temperature: 37°C
  Growth strain: NEB Stable
  Growth instructions: DH5alpha will also be fine
  Copy number: High Copy
Gene/Insert 1
  Gene/Insert name: LOV2 domain of phototropin1
  Species: Avena sativa
  Insert size (bp): 441
  Mutation: N538E
  Tag / fusion protein: EGFP (N terminal on insert)
Gene/Insert 2
  Gene/Insert name: BAX
  Species: H. sapiens (human)
  Insert size (bp): 507
  Mutation: N-terminus and C-terminus are deleted. BAX(3-171)
  Entrez Gene: BAX (a.k.a. BCL2L4)
Gene/Insert 3
  Gene/Insert name: Omp25 (alt name: Synj2bp)
  Species: R. norvegicus (rat)
  Insert size (bp): 117
  Mutation: N-terminus is deleted
  Entrez Gene: Synj2bp (a.k.a. Omp25)
Terms and licenses: Academic/Nonprofit Terms; Industry Terms: Not Available to Industry
Depositor comments: Please visit https://doi.org/10.1101/2024.08.13.607738 for bioRxiv preprint.
How to cite: pMRX-IP-EGFP-PA-BAX(mito) was a gift from Noboru Mizushima (Addgene plasmid # 228942 ; http://n2t.net/addgene:228942 ; RRID:Addgene_228942)
