[The description below was written by a language model from this plasmid's Addgene catalogue record and pLannotate feature annotations shown in this document.]
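Description:
pMRX-IP-EGFP-PA-BAX(mito) is a 7,892 bp Moloney murine leukemia virus-based retroviral vector built on the pMRX-IP backbone for stable expression of an optogenetic fusion protein in mammalian cells. In bacteria it is maintained as a high-copy plasmid through a ColE1/pUC-type origin and selected with ampicillin via the bla gene and its promoter. The viral portion begins with a CMV enhancer joined to a partial LTR, a hybrid 5' arrangement that typically drives strong genomic RNA production in packaging cells. This is followed by the MMLV Ψ packaging signal, a truncated gag lacking its start codon, and a pol fragment carrying the splice acceptor. An MMLV LTR closes the provirus at the 3' end.

The payload is a single open reading frame encoding EGFP, the Avena sativa phototropin 1 LOV2 domain carrying the N538E mutation, human BAX truncated at both termini (residues 3–171), and an N-terminally deleted fragment of rat Omp25 (Synj2bp). The automated annotation labels the LOV2 region as miniSOG, most likely because both are related flavin-binding LOV domains; the catalogue entry identifies it as LOV2. According to the record, the resulting photoactivatable BAX localizes to the outer mitochondrial membrane, with EGFP available for visualizing it. Blue light stimulation then induces mitochondrial rupture. Downstream, an EMCV IRES links the fusion to puromycin N-acetyltransferase on the same transcript, so puromycin selection enriches for transduced cells expressing the construct. The vector is intended for generating stable cell lines in which mitochondrial membrane rupture can be triggered on demand with light.
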