Features (pLannotate 1.2.2; 17 found; start..end, strand, type, name):
      1..380     +  enhancer       CMV enhancer: human cytomegalovirus immediate early enhancer
    381..676     +  LTR            3' LTR (ΔU3) (fragment): self-inactivating 3' long terminal repeat (LTR) from Moloney murine leukemia virus
    739..1096    +  misc_feature   MMLV Ψ: packaging signal of Moloney murine leukemia virus (MMLV)
   1161..1577    +  CDS            gag (truncated): truncated Moloney murine leukemia virus (MMLV) gag gene lacking the start codon
   1587..1961    +  misc_feature   pol region: Moloney murine leukemia virus (MMLV) pol region containing the splice acceptor site
   1979..2695    +  CDS            EGFP: EGFP is a basic (constitutively fluorescent) green fluorescent protein published in 1996, derived from Aequorea victoria. It is reported to be a rapidly-maturing weak dimer with moderate acid sensitivity.
   2747..3064    +  CDS            miniSOG: miniSOG is a basic (constitutively fluorescent) cyan fluorescent protein published in 2011, derived from Arabidopsis thaliana. It requires the cofactor flavin for fluorescence.
   3155..3661    +  CDS            BAX (fragment): BAX_HUMAN - Also known as BCL2L4. Experimental evidence at protein level: Swiss-Prot protein existence level 1. Plays a role in the mitochondrial apoptotic process. Under normal conditions, BAX is largely cytosolic via constant retrotranslocation from mitochondria to the cytosol mediated by BCL2L1/Bcl-xL, which avoids accumulation of toxic BAX levels at the mitochondrial outer membrane (MOM) (PubMed:21458670). Under stress conditions, undergoes a conformation change that causes translocation to the mitochondrion membrane, leading to the release of cytochrome c that then triggers apoptosis. Pro
   3665..3775    +  CDS            Synj2bp (fragment): SYJ2B_RAT - Also known as Omp25. Experimental evidence at protein level: Swiss-Prot protein existence level 1. Regulates endocytosis of activin type 2 receptor kinases through the Ral/RALBP1-dependent pathway and may be involved in suppression of activin-induced signal transduction. From Rattus norvegicus (Rat).
   3807..4382    +  misc_feature   IRES2: internal ribosome entry site (IRES) of the encephalomyocarditis virus (EMCV)
   4389..4988    +  CDS            PuroR: puromycin N-acetyltransferase; pac from Streptomyces alboniger; confers resistance to puromycin
   5096..5217    +  LTR            3' LTR (ΔU3) (fragment): self-inactivating 3' long terminal repeat (LTR) from Moloney murine leukemia virus
   5218..5687    +  LTR            LTR: long terminal repeat from Moloney murine leukemia virus
   5753..5805    -  CDS            lacI (fragment): lac repressor; lacI; The lac repressor binds to the lac operator to inhibit transcription in E. coli. This inhibition can be relieved by adding lactose or isopropyl-β-D-thiogalactopyranoside (IPTG).
   5988..6576    -  rep_origin     ori: high-copy-number ColE1/pMB1/pBR322/pUC origin of replication
   6740..7600    -  CDS            AmpR: β-lactamase; bla; confers resistance to ampicillin, carbenicillin, and related antibiotics
   7601..7705    -  promoter       AmpR promoter: bla
>Addgene plasmid #228942 | pMRX-IP-EGFP-PA-BAX(mito) | addgene full sequence | sequence record 466826 | Addgene NGS Result
GACATTGATTATTGACTAGTTATTAATAGTAATCAATTACGGGGTCATTAGTTCATAGCCCATATATGGA
GTTCCGCGTTACATAACTTACGGTAAATGGCCCGCCTGGCTGACCGCCCAACGACCCCCGCCCATTGACG
TCAATAATGACGTATGTTCCCATAGTAACGCCAATAGGGACTTTCCATTGACGTCAATGGGTGGAGTATT
TACGGTAAACTGCCCACTTGGCAGTACATCAAGTGTATCATATGCCAAGTACGCCCCCTATTGACGTCAA
TGACGGTAAATGGCCCGCCTGGCATTATGCCCAGTACATGACCTTATGGGACTTTCCTACTTGGCAGTAC
ATCTACGTATTAGTCATCGCTATTACCATGCTAGAGAACCATCAGATGTTTCCAGGGTGCCCCAAGGACC
TGAAATGACCCTGTGCCTTATTTGAACTAACCAATCAGTTCGCTTCTCGCTTCTGTTCGCGCGCTTCTGC
TCCCCGAGCTCAATAAAAGAGCCCACAACCCCTCACTCGGCGCGCCAGTCCTCCGATTGACTGAGTCGCC
CGGGTACCCGTGTATCCAATAAACCCTCTTGCAGTTGCATCCGACTTGTGGTCTCGCTGTTCCTTGGGAG
GGTCTCCTCTGAGTGATTGACTACCCGTCAGCGGGGGTCTTTCATTTGGGGGCTCGTCCGGGATCGGGAG
ACCCCTGCCCAGGGACCACCGACCCACCACCGGGAGGTAAGCTGGCCAGCAACTTATCTGTGTCTGTCCG
ATTGTCTAGTGTCTATGACTGATTTTATGCGCCTGCGTCGGTACTAGTTAGCTAACTAGCTCTGTATCTG
GCGGACCCGTGGTGGAACTGACGAGTTCGGAACACCCGGCCGCAACCCTGGGAGACGTCCCAGGGACTTC
GGGGGCCGTTTTTGTGGCCCGACCTGAGTCCAAAAATCCCGATCGTTTTGGACTCTTTGGTGCACCCCCC
TTAGAGGAGGGATATGTGGTTCTGGTAGGAGACGAGAACCTAAAACAGTTCCCGCCTCCGTCTGAATTTT
TGCTTTCGGTTTGGGACCGAAGCCGCGCCGCGCGTCTTGTCTGCTGCAGCATCGTTCTGTGTTGTCTCTG
TCTGACTGTGTTTCTGTATTTGTCTGAAAATATGGGCCCGGGCCAGACTGTTACCACTCCCTTAAGTTTG
ACCTTAGGTCACTGGAAAGATGTCGAGCGGATCGCTCACAACCAGTCGGTAGATGTCAAGAAGAGACGTT
GGGTTACCTTCTGCTCTGCAGAATGGCCAACCTTTAACGTCGGATGGCCGCGAGACGGCACCTTTAACCG
AGACCTCATCACCCAGGTTAAGATCAAGGTCTTTTCACCTGGCCCGCATGGACACCCAGACCAGGTCCCC
TACATCGTGACCTGGGAAGCCTTGGCTTTTGACCCCCCTCCCTGGGTCAAGCCCTTTGTACACCCTAAGC
CTCCGCCTCCTCTTCCTCCATCCGCCCCGTCTCTCCCCCTTGAACCTCCTCGTTCGACCCCGCCTCGATC
CTCCCTTTATCCAGCCCTCACTCCTTCTCTAGGCGCCCCCATATGGCCATATGAGATCTTATATGGGGCA
CCCCCGCCCCTTGTAAACTTCCCTGACCCTGACATGACAAGAGTTACTAACAGCCCCTCTCTCCAAGCTC
ACTTACAGGCTCTCTACTTAGTCCAGCACGAAGTCTGGAGACCTCTGGCGGCAGCCTACCAAGAACAACT
GGACCGACCGGTGGTACCTCACCCTTACCGAGTCGGCGACACAGTGTGGGTCCGCCGACACCAGACTAAG
AACCTAGAACCTCGCTGGAAAGGACCTTACACAGTCCTGCTGACCACCCCCACCGCCCTCAAAGTAGACG
GCATCGCAGCTTGGATACACGCCGCCCACGTGAAGGCTGCCGACCCCGGGGGTGGACCATCCTCTAGACT
GCCGGATCTGCCATCGATATGGTGAGCAAGGGCGAGGAGCTGTTCACCGGGGTGGTGCCCATCCTGGTCG
AGCTGGACGGCGACGTAAACGGCCACAAGTTCAGCGTGTCCGGCGAGGGCGAGGGCGATGCCACCTACGG
CAAGCTGACCCTGAAGTTCATCTGCACCACCGGCAAGCTGCCCGTGCCCTGGCCCACCCTCGTGACCACC
CTGACCTACGGCGTGCAGTGCTTCAGCCGCTACCCCGACCACATGAAGCAGCACGACTTCTTCAAGTCCG
CCATGCCCGAAGGCTACGTCCAGGAGCGCACCATCTTCTTCAAGGACGACGGCAACTACAAGACCCGCGC
CGAGGTGAAGTTCGAGGGCGACACCCTGGTGAACCGCATCGAGCTGAAGGGCATCGACTTCAAGGAGGAC
GGCAACATCCTGGGGCACAAGCTGGAGTACAACTACAACAGCCACAACGTCTATATCATGGCCGACAAGC
AGAAGAACGGCATCAAGGTGAACTTCAAGATCCGCCACAACATCGAGGACGGCAGCGTGCAGCTCGCCGA
CCACTACCAGCAGAACACCCCCATCGGCGACGGCCCCGTGCTGCTGCCCGACAACCACTACCTGAGCACC
CAGTCCGCCCTGAGCAAAGACCCCAACGAGAAGCGCGATCACATGGTCCTGCTGGAGTTCGTGACCGCCG
CCGGGATCACTCTCGGCATGGACGAGCTGTACAAGGGTTCAGGCTCGGGAGGCATGGGGACTAGTTTGGC
TACTACACTTGAACGTATTGAGAAGAACTTTGTCATTACTGACCCAAGATTGCCAGATAATCCCATTATA
TTCGCGTCCGATAGTTTCTTGCAGTTGACAGAATATAGCCGTGAAGAAATTTTGGGAAGAAACTGCAGGT
TTCTACAAGGTCCTGAAACTGATCGCGCGACAGTGAGAAAAATTAGAGATGCCATAGATAACCAAACAGA
GGTCACTGTTCAGCTGATTAATTATACAAAGAGTGGTAAAAAGTTCTGGAACCTCTTTCACTTGCAGCCT
ATGCGAGATCAGAAGGGAGATGTCCAGTACTTTATTGGGGTTCAGTTGGATGGAACTGAGCATGTCCGAG
ATGCTGCCGAGAGAGAGGGAGTCATGCTGATTAAGAAAACTGCAGAAGAAATTGATGAGGCGGCAAAAGA
ACTTGGGTCCGGGGAGCAGCCCAGAGGCGGGGGGCCCACCAGCTCTGAGCAGATCATGAAGACAGGGGCC
CTTTTGCTTCAGGGTTTCATCCAGGATCGAGCAGGGCGAATGGGGGGGGAGGCACCCGAGCTGGCCCTGG
ACCCGGTGCCTCAGGATGCGTCCACCAAGAAGCTGAGCGAGTGTCTCAAGCGCATCGGGGACGAACTGGA
CAGTAACATGGAGCTGCAGAGGATGATTGCCGCCGTGGACACAGACTCCCCCCGAGAGGTCTTTTTCCGA
GTGGCAGCTGACATGTTTTCTGACGGCAACTTCAACTGGGGCCGGGTTGTCGCCCTTTTCTACTTTGCCA
GCAAACTGGTGCTCAAGGCCCTGTGCACCAAGGTGCCGGAACTGATCAGAACCATCATGGGCTGGACATT
GGACTTCCTCCGGGAGCGGCTGTTGGGCTGGATCCAAGACCAGGGTGGTTGGGACGGCCTCCTCTCCTAC
TTTGGGACGCCCACGTGGCAGAGACATCGAGGCGACGGAGAGCCTAGTGGAGTTCCTGTAGCTGTGGTGC
TGCTGCCAGTGTTTGCCCTTACCCTGGTAGCAGTTTGGGCCTTCGTGAGATACCGAAAGCAGCTCTGACT
CGAGAGCGGCCGCTACGTAAATTCCGCCCCCCCCCCTAACGTTACTGGCCGAAGCCGCTTGGAATAAGGC
CGGTGTGCGTTTGTCTATATGTTATTTTCCACCATATTGCCGTCTTTTGGCAATGTGAGGGCCCGGAAAC
CTGGCCCTGTCTTCTTGACGAGCATTCCTAGGGGTCTTTCCCCTCTCGCCAAAGGAATGCAAGGTCTGTT
GAATGTCGTGAAGGAAGCAGTTCCTCTGGAAGTTTCTTGAAGACAAACAACGTCTGTAGCGACCCTTTGC
AGGCAGCGGAACCCCCCACCTGGCGACAGGTGCCTCTGCGGCCAAAAGCCACGTGTATAAGATACACCTG
CAAAGGCGGCACAACCCCAGTGCCACGTTGTGAGTTGGATAGTTGTGGAAAGAGTCAAATGGCTCTCCTC
AAGCGTATTCAACAAGGGGCTGAAGGATGCCCAGAAGGTACCCCATTGTATGGGATCTGATCTGGGGCCT
CGGTGCACATGCTTTACATGTGTTTAGTCGAGGTTAAAAAAACGTCTAGGCCCCCCGAACCACGGGGACG
TGGTTTTCCTTTGAAAAACACGATGATAATATGGCCACAACCGTCGACATGACCGAGTACAAGCCCACGG
TGCGCCTCGCCACCCGCGACGACGTCCCCCGGGCCGTACGCACCCTCGCCGCCGCGTTCGCCGACTACCC
CGCCACGCGCCACACCGTCGACCCGGACCGCCACATCGAGCGGGTCACCGAGCTGCAAGAACTCTTCCTC
ACGCGCGTCGGGCTCGACATCGGCAAGGTGTGGGTCGCGGACGACGGCGCCGCGGTGGCGGTCTGGACCA
CGCCGGAGAGCGTCGAAGCGGGGGCGGTGTTCGCCGAGATCGGCCCGCGCATGGCCGAGTTGAGCGGTTC
CCGGCTGGCCGCGCAGCAACAGATGGAAGGCCTCCTGGCGCCGCACCGGCCCAAGGAGCCCGCGTGGTTC
CTGGCCACCGTCGGCGTCTCGCCCGACCACCAGGGCAAGGGTCTGGGCAGCGCCGTCGTGCTCCCCGGAG
TGGAGGCGGCCGAGCGCGCCGGGGTGCCCGCCTTCCTGGAGACCTCCGCGCCCCGCAACCTCCCCTTCTA
CGAGCGGCTCGGCTTCACCGTCACCGCCGACGTCGAGGTGCCCGAAGGACCGCGCACCTGGTGCATGACC
CGCAAGCCCGGTGCCTGAGTCGACCGCCCGCCCCACGACCCGCAGCGCCCGACCGAAAGGAGCGCACGAC
CCCATGGCTCGACGATAAAATAAAAGATTTTATTTAGTCTCCAGAAAAAGGGGGGAATGAAAGACCCCAC
CTGTAGGTTTGGCAAGCTAGCTTAAGTAACGCCATTTTGCAAGGCATGGAAAAATACATAACTGAGAATA
GAGAAGTTCAGATCAAGGTCAGGAACAGATGGAACAGCTGAATATGGGCCAAACAGGATATCTGTGGTAA
GCAGTTCCTGCCCCGGCTCAGGGCCAAGAACAGATGGAACAGCTGAATATGGGCCAAACAGGATATCTGT
GGTAAGCAGTTCCTGCCCCGGCTCAGGGCCAAGAACAGATGGTCCCCAGATGCGGTCCAGCCCTCAGCAG
TTTCTAGAGAACCATCAGATGTTTCCAGGGTGCCCCAAGGACCTGAAATGACCCTGTGCCTTATTTGAAC
TAACCAATCAGTTCGCTTCTCGCTTCTGTTCGCGCGCTTCTGCTCCCCGAGCTCAATAAAAGAGCCCACA
ACCCCTCACTCGGGGCGCCAGTCCTCCGATTGACTGAGTCGCCCGGGTACCCGTGTATCCAATAAACCCT
CTTGCAGTTGCATCCGACTTGTGGTCTCGCTGTTCCTTGGGAGGGTCTCCTCTGAGTGATTGACTACCCG
TCAGCGGGGGTCTTTCACATGCAGCATGTATCAAAATTAATTTGGTTTTTTTTCTTAAGTATTTACATTA
AATGGCCATAGTTGCATTAATGAATCGGCCAACGCGCGGGGAGAGGCGGTTTGCGTATTGGGCGCTCTTC
CGCTTCCTCGCTCACTGACTCGCTGCGCTCGGTCGTTCGGCTGCGGCGAGCGGTATCAGCTCACTCAAAG
GCGGTAATACGGTTATCCACAGAATCAGGGGATAACGCAGGAAAGAACATGTGAGCAAAAGGCCAGCAAA
AGGCCAGGAACCGTAAAAAGGCCGCGTTGCTGGCGTTTTTCCATAGGCTCCGCCCCCCTGACGAGCATCA
CAAAAATCGACGCTCAAGTCAGAGGTGGCGAAACCCGACAGGACTATAAAGATACCAGGCGTTTCCCCCT
GGAAGCTCCCTCGTGCGCTCTCCTGTTCCGACCCTGCCGCTTACCGGATACCTGTCCGCCTTTCTCCCTT
CGGGAAGCGTGGCGCTTTCTCATAGCTCACGCTGTAGGTATCTCAGTTCGGTGTAGGTCGTTCGCTCCAA
GCTGGGCTGTGTGCACGAACCCCCCGTTCAGCCCGACCGCTGCGCCTTATCCGGTAACTATCGTCTTGAG
TCCAACCCGGTAAGACACGACTTATCGCCACTGGCAGCAGCCACTGGTAACAGGATTAGCAGAGCGAGGT
ATGTAGGCGGTGCTACAGAGTTCTTGAAGTGGTGGCCTAACTACGGCTACACTAGAAGAACAGTATTTGG
TATCTGCGCTCTGCTGAAGCCAGTTACCTTCGGAAAAAGAGTTGGTAGCTCTTGATCCGGCAAACAAACC
ACCGCTGGTAGCGGTGGTTTTTTTGTTTGCAAGCAGCAGATTACGCGCAGAAAAAAAGGATCTCAAGAAG
ATCCTTTGATCTTTTCTACGGGGTCTGACGCTCAGTGGAACGAAAACTCACGTTAAGGGATTTTGGTCAT
GAGATTATCAAAAAGGATCTTCACCTAGATCCTTTTGCGGCCGGCCGCAAATCAATCTAAAGTATATATG
AGTAAACTTGGTCTGACAGTTACCAATGCTTAATCAGTGAGGCACCTATCTCAGCGATCTGTCTATTTCG
TTCATCCATAGTTGCCTGACTCCCCGTCGTGTAGATAACTACGATACGGGAGGGCTTACCATCTGGCCCC
AGTGCTGCAATGATACCGCGAGACCCACGCTCACCGGCTCCAGATTTATCAGCAATAAACCAGCCAGCCG
GAAGGGCCGAGCGCAGAAGTGGTCCTGCAACTTTATCCGCCTCCATCCAGTCTATTAATTGTTGCCGGGA
AGCTAGAGTAAGTAGTTCGCCAGTTAATAGTTTGCGCAACGTTGTTGCCATTGCTACAGGCATCGTGGTG
TCACGCTCGTCGTTTGGTATGGCTTCATTCAGCTCCGGTTCCCAACGATCAAGGCGAGTTACATGATCCC
CCATGTTGTGCAAAAAAGCGGTTAGCTCCTTCGGTCCTCCGATCGTTGTCAGAAGTAAGTTGGCCGCAGT
GTTATCACTCATGGTTATGGCAGCACTGCATAATTCTCTTACTGTCATGCCATCCGTAAGATGCTTTTCT
GTGACTGGTGAGTACTCAACCAAGTCATTCTGAGAATAGTGTATGCGGCGACCGAGTTGCTCTTGCCCGG
CGTCAACACGGGATAATACCGCGCCACATAGCAGAACTTTAAAAGTGCTCATCATTGGAAAACGTTCTTC
GGGGCGAAAACTCTCAAGGATCTTACCGCTGTTGAGATCCAGTTCGATGTAACCCACTCGTGCACCCAAC
TGATCTTCAGCATCTTTTACTTTCACCAGCGTTTCTGGGTGAGCAAAAACAGGAAGGCAAAATGCCGCAA
AAAAGGGAATAAGGGCGACACGGAAATGTTGAATACTCATACTCTTCCTTTTTCAATATTATTGAAGCAT
TTATCAGGGTTATTGTCTCATGAGCGGATACATATTTGAATGTATTTAGAAAAATAAACAAATAGGGGTT
CCGCGCACATTTCCCCGAAAAGTGCCACCTGACGTCTAAGAAACCATTATTATCATGACATTAACCTATA
AAAATAGGCGTATCACGAGGCCCTTTCGTCTTCACTATAGGAGCTTGGCCCATTGCATACGTTGTATCCA
TATCATAATATGTACATTTATATTGGCTCATGTCCAACATTACCGCCATGTT
